Addgene plasmid #196282: pMK33-V5-TurboID-GW
Purpose: (Empty Backbone) Gateway destination vector to express N-terminal TurboID fusion under metallothionein promoter, for making stable cell lines
Depositing lab: Norbert Perrimon. Depositing organization: Harvard Medical School.
Backbone
  Vector backbone: pMK33
  Vector type: Gateway destination vector
  Selectable markers: Hygromycin
Growth in bacteria
  Bacterial resistance: Chloramphenicol and Ampicillin, 25 & 100 μg/mL
  Growth temperature: 37°C
  Growth strain: ccdB Survival
  Copy number: Unknown
Terms and licenses: Academic/Nonprofit Terms; Industry Terms: Not Available to Industry
How to cite: pMK33-V5-TurboID-GW was a gift from Norbert Perrimon (Addgene plasmid # 196282 ; http://n2t.net/addgene:196282 ; RRID:Addgene_196282)
