[The description below was written by a language model from this plasmid's Addgene catalogue record and pLannotate feature annotations shown in this document.]
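Description:
pMK33-V5-TurboID-GW is an empty Gateway destination vector built on the pMK33 backbone for inducible expression of N-terminal TurboID fusion proteins and for generating stable cell lines. The Drosophila-derived regulatory elements point to use in Drosophila cultured cells, although the record does not name the host. In bacteria it replicates from a high-copy ColE1/pUC-type origin and carries ampicillin resistance on the backbone plus chloramphenicol resistance within the Gateway cassette. Because the cassette also encodes the CcdB toxin, the unrecombined vector must be maintained in a ccdB-tolerant strain. A tetracycline-resistance gene fragment and a few other short annotated matches appear to be backbone remnants rather than functional parts.

The expression unit begins with the Drosophila metallothionein promoter, which is metal-inducible, followed by the TurboID coding sequence, an engineered high-activity E. coli biotin ligase used for proximity labelling. The name indicates a V5 epitope tag, but it is not annotated separately in the feature table. Downstream lies the attR1–CmR–ccdB–attR2 cassette. An LR reaction with an entry clone replaces this cassette with the gene of interest, placing it after TurboID, and loss of ccdB provides counter-selection for recombinants. A short actin-like match follows attR2, but its role, and the terminator for the fusion transcript, are not stated in the record.

A separate cassette drives the hygromycin resistance gene from the strong copia transposon promoter, with SV40 small t intron and polyadenylation sequences, allowing selection of stably transfected cells. The typical use is inducible biotin proximity labelling of proteins near a chosen bait.
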