Features (pLannotate 1.2.2; 23 found; start..end, strand, type, name):
    482..610     -  CDS            YPB1_ECOLX (fragment): Protein predicted: Swiss-Prot protein existence level 4. From Escherichia coli.
    795..1383    -  rep_origin     ori: high-copy-number ColE1/pMB1/pBR322/pUC origin of replication
   1554..2414    -  CDS            AmpR: β-lactamase; bla; confers resistance to ampicillin, carbenicillin, and related antibiotics
   2415..2519    -  promoter       AmpR promoter: bla
   4001..4280    +  promoter       copia promoter: strong promoter from the Drosophila transposable element copia (Sinclair et al., 1986)
   4326..5351    +  CDS            HygR: aminoglycoside phosphotransferase from E. coli; aph(4)-Ia; confers resistance to hygromycin
   5369..5641    +  CDS            yokD (fragment): YOKD_BACSU - Experimental evidence at protein level: Swiss-Prot protein existence level 1. May contribute to antibiotic resistance. From Bacillus subtilis (strain 168).
   5638..5712    +  CDS            small t antigen (fragment): SV40 (simian virus 40) small t antigen
   5714..5779    +  intron         small t intron: SV40 (simian virus 40) small t antigen intron
   5909..5929    +  CDS            SV40 NLS: nuclear localization signal of SV40 (simian virus 40) large T antigen
   6248..6331    +  CDS            large T antigen (fragment): large T antigen from SV40 (simian virus 40)
   6354..6488    +  polyA_signal   SV40 poly(A) signal: SV40 polyadenylation signal
   6489..6915    +  promoter       MT promoter: Drosophila metallothionein promoter
   6978..7934    +  CDS            TurboID: mutant of the E. coli biotin ligase BioID engineered for improved catalytic efficiency (Branon et al., 2018)
   7968..8092    +  protein_bind   attR1: mutant version of attR; recombination site for the Gateway® LR reaction LR Clonase™
   8117..8147    +  promoter       lac UV5 promoter: E. coli lac promoter with an "up" mutation
   8171..8200    +  promoter       cat promoter (fragment): promoter of the E. coli cat gene encoding chloramphenicol acetyltransferase
   8201..8860    +  CDS            CmR: chloramphenicol acetyltransferase; cat; confers resistance to chloramphenicol
   9039..9197    +  CDS            ccdA (fragment): CCDA_ECO57 - Also known as H, letA. Experimental evidence at protein level: Swiss-Prot protein existence level 1. Antitoxin component of a type II toxin-antitoxin (TA) system which inhibits the post-segregational killing (PSK) of plasmid-free cells, also referred to as a plasmid addiction system. Binds to and blocks the activity of CcdB; will also remove bound CcdB protein from the CcdB-GyrA complex by forming a CcdA-CcdB complex, a process termed rejuvenation. Functions as a transcriptional corepressor for the ccdAB operon, repression also requires CcdB (By similarity). From Escherichia coli
   9202..9504    +  CDS            ccdB: CCDB_ECOLI - Also known as G, letB, letD. Experimental evidence at protein level: Swiss-Prot protein existence level 1. Toxic component of a type II toxin-antitoxin (TA) system, functioning in plasmid maintainence. Responsible for the post- segregational killing (PSK) of plasmid-free cells, also referred to as a plasmid addiction system. Half-life of over 2 hours. Cell killing by CcdB is accompanied by filamentation, defects in chromosome and plasmid segregation, defects in cell division, formation of anucleate cells, decreased DNA synthesis and plasmid loss. Interferes with the activity of DN
   9548..9672    -  protein_bind   attR2: mutant version of attR; recombination site for the Gateway® LR reaction LR Clonase™
   9754..9849    +  CDS            ACT_DICVI: Experimental evidence at transcript level: Swiss-Prot protein existence level 2. Actins are highly conserved proteins that are involved in various types of cell motility and are ubiquitously expressed in all eukaryotic cells. From Dictyocaulus viviparus (Bovine lungworm).
  10911..240     +  CDS            TcR (fragment) (across the origin): tetracycline efflux protein; tet; confers resistance to tetracycline
>Addgene plasmid #196282 | pMK33-V5-TurboID-GW | addgene full sequence | sequence record 384562 | Addgene NGS Result
CCCGCGTTGCAGGCCATGCTGTCCAGGCAGGTAGATGACGACCATCAGGGACAGCTTCAAGGATCGCTCG
CGGCTCTTACCAGCCTAACTTCGATCATTGGACCGCTGATCGTCACGGCGATTTATGCCGCCTCGGCGAG
CACATGGAACGGGTTGGCATGGATTGTAGGCGCCGCCCTATACCTTGTCTGCCTCCCCGCGTTGCGTCGC
GGTGCATGGAGCCGGGCCACCTCGACCTGAATGGAAGCCGGCGGCACCTCGCTAACGGATTCACCACTCC
AAGAATTGGAGCCAATCAATTCTTGCGGAGAACTGTGAATGCGCAAACCAACCCTTGGCAGAACATATCC
ATCGCGTCCGCCATCTCCAGCAGCCGCACGCGGCGCATCTCGGGCAGCGTTGGGTCCTGGCCACGGGTGC
GCATGATCGTGCTCCTGTCGTTGAGGACCCGGCTAGGCTGGCGGGGTTGCCTTACTGGTTAGCAGAATGA
ATCACCGATACGCGAGCGAACGTGAAGCGACTGCTGCTGCAAAACGTCTGCGACCTGAGCAACAACATGA
ATGGTCTTCGGTTTCCGTGTTTCGTAAAGTCTGGAAACGCGGAAGTCAGCGCTCTTCCGCTTCCTCGCTC
ACTGACTCGCTGCGCTCGGTCGTTCGGCTGCGGCGAGCGGTATCAGCTCACTCAAAGGCGGTAATACGGT
TATCCACAGAATCAGGGGATAACGCAGGAAAGAACATGTGAGCAAAAGGCCAGCAAAAGGCCAGGAACCG
TAAAAAGGCCGCGTTGCTGGCGTTTTTCCATAGGCTCCGCCCCCCTGACGAGCATCACAAAAATCGACGC
TCAAGTCAGAGGTGGCGAAACCCGACAGGACTATAAAGATACCAGGCGTTTCCCCCTGGAAGCTCCCTCG
TGCGCTCTCCTGTTCCGACCCTGCCGCTTACCGGATACCTGTCCGCCTTTCTCCCTTCGGGAAGCGTGGC
GCTTTCTCATAGCTCACGCTGTAGGTATCTCAGTTCGGTGTAGGTCGTTCGCTCCAAGCTGGGCTGTGTG
CACGAACCCCCCGTTCAGCCCGACCGCTGCGCCTTATCCGGTAACTATCGTCTTGAGTCCAACCCGGTAA
GACACGACTTATCGCCACTGGCAGCAGCCACTGGTAACAGGATTAGCAGAGCGAGGTATGTAGGCGGTGC
TACAGAGTTCTTGAAGTGGTGGCCTAACTACGGCTACACTAGAAGGACAGTATTTGGTATCTGCGCTCTG
CTGAAGCCAGTTACCTTCGGAAAAAGAGTTGGTAGCTCTTGATCCGGCAAACAAACCACCGCTGGTAGCG
GTGGTTTTTTTGTTTGCAAGCAGCAGATTACGCGCAGAAAAAAAGGATCTCAAGAAGATCCTTTGATCTT
TTCTACGGGGTCTGACGCTCAGTGGAACGAAAACTCACGTTAAGGGATTTTGGTCATGAGATTATCAAAA
AGGATCTTCACCTAGATCCTTTTAAATTAAAAATGAAGTTTTAAATCAATCTAAAGTATATATGAGTAAA
CTTGGTCTGACAGTTACCAATGCTTAATCAGTGAGGCACCTATCTCAGCGATCTGTCTATTTCGTTCATC
CATAGTTGCCTGACTCCCCGTCGTGTAGATAACTACGATACGGGAGGGCTTACCATCTGGCCCCAGTGCT
GCAATGATACCGCGAGACCCACGCTCACCGGCTCCAGATTTATCAGCAATAAACCAGCCAGCCGGAAGGG
CCGAGCGCAGAAGTGGTCCTGCAACTTTATCCGCCTCCATCCAGTCTATTAATTGTTGCCGGGAAGCTAG
AGTAAGTAGTTCGCCAGTTAATAGTTTGCGCAACGTTGTTGCCATTGCTGCAGGCATCGTGGTGTCACGC
TCGTCGTTTGGTATGGCTTCATTCAGCTCCGGTTCCCAACGATCAAGGCGAGTTACATGATCCCCCATGT
TGTGCAAAAAAGCGGTTAGCTCCTTCGGTCCTCCGATCGTTGTCAGAAGTAAGTTGGCCGCAGTGTTATC
ACTCATGGTTATGGCAGCACTGCATAATTCTCTTACTGTCATGCCATCCGTAAGATGCTTTTCTGTGACT
GGTGAGTACTCAACCAAGTCATTCTGAGAATAGTGTATGCGGCGACCGAGTTGCTCTTGCCCGGCGTCAA
CACGGGATAATACCGCGCCACATAGCAGAACTTTAAAAGTGCTCATCATTGGAAAACGTTCTTCGGGGCG
AAAACTCTCAAGGATCTTACCGCTGTTGAGATCCAGTTCGATGTAACCCACTCGTGCACCCAACTGATCT
TCAGCATCTTTTACTTTCACCAGCGTTTCTGGGTGAGCAAAAACAGGAAGGCAAAATGCCGCAAAAAAGG
GAATAAGGGCGACACGGAAATGTTGAATACTCATACTCTTCCTTTTTCAATATTATTGAAGCATTTATCA
GGGTTATTGTCTCATGAGCGGATACATATTTGAATGTATTTAGAAAAATAAACAAATAGGGGTTCCGCGC
ACATTTCCCCGAAAAGTGCCACCTGACGTCTAAGAAACCATTATTATCATGACATTAACCTATAAAAATA
GGCGTATCACGAGGCCCTTTCGTCTTCAAGAATTCACATTTGTACGAATTTTTTTTTTATCAAAAGTTCG
AGTTTTTCACCAATTTCCTCATCAACCGAGCAAGGCAAACGGCTTTGAATAATATGGTGTTATATATACA
TATATCAAATCGCTGCTGACTGCGTGATTGATGGCCCCAAGATTACATATTATCGAATCAGGATTCAGAA
GGAGATCAATGTCAAATGCGGACAGGAACATGAAAGACGCCTGTTATGCGCAATTAAAAATTTGGGTTTA
ATTGCTGTGGAAACTGTTGTTGGCGGCATCTTAAGTTCCTGTTTAACAACATCAACTACTTATGTACGTA
GAAGCGTTTAAGCCATTTGCATACAGATGAGAACTGGCTTTTGTGCTAATCAGTCAAGATGACTCCGATG
ATGATGACTCATTACCTGACCAGTTTTCGCTGCTTTCTTTTCAACAACTACTTGTATATGTATTGTATCC
AATAGCAATACATTGAATTTCCATGGTCTAGTCACGTATTATCATTTAATTGACACCAAGTCGTGTTATT
GTTGAGCTATCGAGTTCAGCTCAAACATTTCTTATTCCCATGAATAAGCCGGCAAAAATATGCAATCTAT
GAAAGTTAATATAAGCAAACCTTACTTTGACTCAATACCAATGCACTTTGTGTCGATAGGTTCACGCAAT
TGAGGCGATTATTCCGATAACCCAAGCGATTGACTGTTCCCGTTTCGATTCCAATTGAAATTTGGAAATG
TACAATAGTTTTGCTATATGCTGTCAAGTACGCTCTTATCTTCTCTGGGTTTTCTTCAGAGTTTCGAAAC
GCTTCTTCTTTTTTTTGTTTTTTTTTTTTTGGAATCTCGTATTTTGGAAGGGGCTCCCCTCTGGAATTTG
TTACACTGTCGTTATCATTGCGAACAAGCGGCCCGAAGCTATCAGCGACTTTAACATTTACAATGCACTT
TTTTACGACCAATTAAATGTACATTTTCCTTTCTTCGCCCGTTGATAAGCGAACGCGATGTGGCGCAGGC
AATGTGTTGCTCTTGCGACACAAACGCAATCAAAATGGATTCAATTTCGCTTTTTCCCAGTGAAACGAAG
AACGAACCGACCATCATGATATGCTCCTCTGCATGTTGCGTATTGAATCAATGACAATTTCAATTAAGCC
GCCCGTTCGTCATGCGTTTTCGTGCGCTTCGAAATGCTGATAACGCTGCTGTCCTCCAACTGCTTTGCAT
GTGGACACAATTCCATTTATTTAATTCTTTTATTTGGATCGGTTAAATTAAAAAGCGCCTTGTTACGCAT
TTAACGTTGTTTCCGGTGCGTGGTGGTTTCATGCTTCTGGGAACGGCAAATGGGTTTAGGATTGGGAACC
CCTCATCATCTGTTGGAATATACTATTCAACCTACAAAAGTAACGTTAAACAACACTACTTTATATTTGA
TATGAATGGCCACACCTTTTATGCCATAAAACATATTGTAAGAGAATACCACTCTTTTTATTCCTTCTTT
CCTTCTTGTACGTTTTTTGCTGTAAGTAGGTCGTGGTGCTGGTGTTGCAGTTGAAATAACTTAAAATATA
AATCATAAAACTCAAACATAAACTTGACTATTTATTTATTTATTAAGAAAGGAAATATAAATTATAAATT
ACAACAGGTTATGGACCTGCAGCCAAGCTTGGCGCTCGTCCGGGGGCAATGAGATATGAAAAAGCCTGAA
CTCACCGCGACGTCTGTCGAGAAGTTTCTGATCGAAAAGTTCGACAGCGTCTCCGACCTGATGCAGCTCT
CGGAGGGCGAAGAATCTCGTGCTTTCAGCTTCGATGTAGGAGGGCGTGGATATGTCCTGCGGGTAAATAG
CTGCGCCGATGGTTTCTACAAAGATCGTTATGTTTATCGGCACTTTGCATCGGCCGCGCTCCCGATTCCG
GAAGTGCTTGACATTGGGGAATTCAGCGAGAGCCTGACCTATTGCATCTCCCGCCGTGCACAGGGTGTCA
CGTTGCAAGACCTGCCTGAAACCGAACTGCCCGCTGTTCTGCAGCCGGTCGCGGAGGCCATGGATGCGAT
CGCTGCGGCCGATCTTAGCCAGACGAGCGGGTTCGGCCCATTCGGACCGCAAGGAATCGGTCAATACACT
ACATGGCGTGATTTCATATGCGCGATTGCTGATCCCCATGTGTATCACTGGCAAACTGTGATGGACGACA
CCGTCAGTGCGTCCGTCGCGCAGGCTCTCGATGAGCTGATGCTTTGGGCCGAGGACTGCCCCGAAGTCCG
GCACCTCGTGCACGCGGATTTCGGCTCCAACAATGTCCTGACGGACAATGGCCGCATAACAGCGGTCATT
GACTGGAGCGAGGCGATGTTCGGGGATTCCCAATACGAGGTCGCCAACATCTTCTTCTGGAGGCCGTGGT
TGGCTTGTATGGAGCAGCAGACGCGCTACTTCGAGCGGAGGCATCCGGAGCTTGCAGGATCGCCGCGGCT
CCGGGCGTATATGCTCCGCATTGGTCTTGACCAACTCTATCAGAGCTTGGTTGACGGCAATTTCGATGAT
GCAGCTTGGGCGCAGGGTCGATGCGACGCAATCGTCCGATCCGGAGCCGGGACTGTCGGGCGTACACAAA
TCGCCCGCAGAAGCGCGGCCGTCTGGACCGATGGCTGTGTAGAAGTACTCGCCGATAGTGGAAACCGACG
CCCCAGCACTCGTCCGAGGGCAAAGGAATAGAGTAGATGCCGACCGAACAAGAGCTGATTTCGAGAACGC
CTCAGCCAGCAACTCGCGCGAGCCTAGCAAGGCAAATGCGAGAGAACGGCCTTACGCTTGGTGGCACAGT
TCTCGTCCACAGTTCGCTAAGCTCGCTCGGCTGGGTCGCGGGAGGGCCGGTCGCAGTGATTCAGGCCCTT
CTGGATTGTGTTGGTCCCCAGGGCACGATTGTCATGCCCACGCACTCGGGTGATCTGACTGATCCCGCAG
ATTGGAGATCGCCGCCCGTGCCTGCCGATTGGGTGCAGATCTTTGTGAAGGAACCTTACTTCTGTGGTGT
GACATAATTGGACAAACTACCTACAGAGATTTAAAGCTCTAAGGTAAATATAAAATTTTTAAGTGTATAA
TGTGTTAAACTACTGATTCTAATTGTTTGTGTATTTTAGATTCCAACCTATGGAACTGATGAATGGGAGC
AGTGGTGGAATGCCTTTAATGAGGAAAACCTGTTTTGCTCAGAAGAAATGCCATCTAGTGATGATGAGGC
TACTGCTGACTCTCAACATTCTACTCCTCCAAAAAAGAAGAGAAAGGTAGAAGACCCCAAGGACTTTCCT
TCAGAATTGCTAAGTTTTTTGAGTCATGCTGTGTTTAGTAATAGAACTCTTGCTTGCTTTGCTATTTACA
CCACAAAGGAAAAAGCTGCACTGCTATACAAGAAAATTATGGAAAAATATTCTGTAACCTTTATAAGTAG
GCATAACAGTTATAATCATAACATACTGTTTTTTCTTACTCCACACAGGCATAGAGTGTCTGCTATTAAT
AACTATGCTCAAAAATTGTGTACCTTTAGCTTTTTAATTTGTAAAGGGGTTAATAAGGAATATTTGATGT
ATAGTGCCTTGACTAGAGATCATAATCAGCCATACCACATTTGTAGAGGTTTTACTTGCTTTAAAAAACC
TCCCACACCTCCCCCTGAACCTGAAACATAAAATGAATGCAATTGTTGTTGTTAACTTGTTTATTGCAGC
TTATAATGGTTACAAATAAAGCAATAGCATCACAAATTTCACAAATAAAGCATTTTTTTCACTGCATTCT
AGTTGTGGTTTGTCCAAACTCATCAATGTATCTTATCATGTCTGGATCAATTCGTTGCAGGACAGGATGT
GGTGCCCGATGTGACTAGCTCTTTGCTGCAGGCCGTCCTATCCTCTGGTTCCGATAAGAGACCCAGAACT
CCGGCCCCCCACCGCCCACCGCCACCCCCATACATATGTGGTACGCAAGTAAGAGTGCCTGCGCATGCCC
CATGTGCCCCACCAAGAGCTTTGCATCCCATACAAGTCCCCAAAGTGGAGAACCGAACCAATTCTTCGCG
GGCAGAACAAAAGCTTCTGCACACGTCTCCACTCGAATTTGGAGCCGGCCGGCGTGTGCAAAAGAGGTGA
ATCGAACGAAAGACCCGTGTGTAAAGCCGCGTTTCCAAAATGTATAAAACCGAGAGCATCTGGCCAATGT
GCATCAGTTGTGGTCAGCAGCAAAATCAAGTGAATCATCTCAGTGCAACTAAAGGGGGGATCCACCATGG
GCAAGCCCATCCCCAACCCCCTGCTGGGCCTGGACAGCACCGCTAGCAAAGACAATACTGTGCCTCTGAA
GCTGATCGCTCTCCTGGCTAATGGCGAGTTCCATAGTGGCGAACAGCTGGGAGAAACCCTGGGCATGTCC
AGGGCCGCTATCAACAAGCACATTCAGACTCTGCGCGACTGGGGCGTGGACGTGTTCACCGTGCCCGGAA
AGGGCTACTCTCTGCCCGAGCCTATCCCGCTGCTGAACGCTAAACAGATTCTGGGACAGCTGGACGGCGG
GAGCGTGGCAGTCCTGCCTGTGGTCGACTCCACCAATCAGTACCTGCTGGATCGAATCGGCGAGCTGAAG
AGTGGGGATGCTTGCATTGCAGAATATCAGCAGGCAGGGAGAGGAAGCAGAGGGAGGAAATGGTTCTCTC
CTTTTGGAGCTAACCTGTACCTGAGTATGTTTTGGCGCCTGAAGCGGGGACCAGCAGCAATCGGCCTGGG
CCCGGTCATCGGAATTGTCATGGCAGAAGCGCTGCGAAAGCTGGGAGCAGACAAGGTGCGAGTCAAATGG
CCCAATGACCTGTATCTGCAGGATAGAAAGCTGGCAGGCATCCTGGTGGAGCTGGCCGGAATAACAGGCG
ATGCTGCACAGATCGTCATTGGCGCCGGGATTAACGTGGCTATGAGGCGCGTGGAGGAAAGCGTGGTCAA
TCAGGGCTGGATCACACTGCAGGAAGCAGGGATTAACCTGGACAGGAATACTCTGGCCGCTACGCTGATC
CGAGAGCTGCGGGCAGCCCTGGAACTGTTCGAGCAGGAAGGCCTGGCTCCATATCTGCCACGGTGGGAGA
AGCTGGATAACTTCATCAATAGACCCGTGAAGCTGATCATTGGGGACAAAGAGATTTTCGGGATTAGCCG
GGGGATTGATAAACAGGGAGCCCTGCTGCTGGAACAGGACGGAGTTATCAAACCCTGGATGGGCGGAGAA
ATCAGTCTGCGGTCTGCCGAAAAGAGCGGTGGCAGCGGCGGTGGGGATCCGATATCAACAAGTTTGTACA
AAAAAGCTGAACGAGAAACGTAAAATGATATAAATATCAATATATTAAATTAGATTTTGCATAAAAAACA
GACTACATAATACTGTAAAACACAACATATCCAGTCACTATGGCGGCCGCATTAGGCACCCCAGGCTTTA
CACTTTATGCTTCCGGCTCGTATAATGTGTGGATTTTGAGTTAGGATCCGTCGAGATTTTCAGGAGCTAA
GGAAGCTAAAATGGAGAAAAAAATCACTGGATATACCACCGTTGATATATCCCAATGGCATCGTAAAGAA
CATTTTGAGGCATTTCAGTCAGTTGCTCAATGTACCTATAACCAGACCGTTCAGCTGGATATTACGGCCT
TTTTAAAGACCGTAAAGAAAAATAAGCACAAGTTTTATCCGGCCTTTATTCACATTCTTGCCCGCCTGAT
GAATGCTCATCCGGAATTCCGTATGGCAATGAAAGACGGTGAGCTGGTGATATGGGATAGTGTTCACCCT
TGTTACACCGTTTTCCATGAGCAAACTGAAACGTTTTCATCGCTCTGGAGTGAATACCACGACGATTTCC
GGCAGTTTCTACACATATATTCGCAAGATGTGGCGTGTTACGGTGAAAACCTGGCCTATTTCCCTAAAGG
GTTTATTGAGAATATGTTTTTCGTCTCAGCCAATCCCTGGGTGAGTTTCACCAGTTTTGATTTAAACGTG
GCCAATATGGACAACTTCTTCGCCCCCGTTTTCACCATGGGCAAATATTATACGCAAGGCGACAAGGTGC
TGATGCCGCTGGCGATTCAGGTTCATCATGCCGTTTGTGATGGCTTCCATGTCGGCAGAATGCTTAATGA
ATTACAACAGTACTGCGATGAGTGGCAGGGCGGGGCGTAAAGATCTGGATCCGGCTTACTAAAAGCCAGA
TAACAGTATGCGTATTTGCGCGCTGATTTTTGCGGTATAAGAATATATACTGATATGTATACCCGAAGTA
TGTCAAAAAGAGGTATGCTATGAAGCAGCGTATTACAGTGACAGTTGACAGCGACAGCTATCAGTTGCTC
AAGGCATATATGATGTCAATATCTCCGGTCTGGTAAGCACAACCATGCAGAATGAAGCCCGTCGTCTGCG
TGCCGAACGCTGGAAAGCGGAAAATCAGGAAGGGATGGCTGAGGTCGCCCGGTTTATTGAAATGAACGGC
TCTTTTGCTGACGAGAACAGGGGCTGGTGAAATGCAGTTTAAGGTTTACACCTATAAAAGAGAGAGCCGT
TATCGTCTGTTTGTGGATGTACAGAGTGATATTATTGACACGCCCGGGCGACGGATGGTGATCCCCCTGG
CCAGTGCACGTCTGCTGTCAGATAAAGTCTCCCGTGAACTTTACCCGGTGGTGCATATCGGGGATGAAAG
CTGGCGCATGATGACCACCGATATGGCCAGTGTGCCGGTCTCCGTTATCGGGGAAGAAGTGGCTGATCTC
AGCCACCGCGAAAATGACATCAAAAACGCCATTAACCTGATGTTCTGGGGAATATAAATGTCAGGCTCCC
TTATACACAGCCAGTCTGCAGGTCGACCATAGTGACTGGATATGTTGTGTTTTACAGTATTATGTAGTCT
GTTTTTTATGCAAAATCTAATTTAATATATTGATATTTATATCATTTTACGTTTCTCGTTCAGCTTTCTT
GTACAAAGTGGTTGATATCACTAGTTCTAGTCGACCATGAAGATCAAGATCATTGCCCCGCCAGAGCGCA
AGTACTCTGTCTGGATCGGTGGCTCCATCCTGGCTTCGCTGTCCACCTTCCAGCAGATGTGGATCTCCAA
GCAGGAGTACGACGAGTCCGGCCCCTCCATTGTGCACCGCAAGTGCTTCTAAGAAGGATCGCTTGTCTGG
GCAAGAGGATCAGGATCGGGATGGTCTTGATTCTGCTGGAGGAGGAGGAGGAGAAGTCGAGGAAGCAGCA
GCGAAAGTGCAAGTGCGAGTGGTGGAAGTTTGGAGTGCAGCACAACAAAATCAACAACAACACCAACTAC
AAGATGAAAAGAGCGGAACCACCTGCACACCATCATCACTATCATCATCGTTTTGGGCGCATGTTGTGTG
GTTCCAGCGTATTAATATAATTAATTTATTCCACATGAGATATGATATGATATACTATGTATTTTTTGTT
TTTTTTTTATTTGTAAACCTTTAATATAACAAGAACTACAAAAAATGAAAATGAGCGAAAATGCATATTC
TGCCATTCCACACACACACCAACAACACCCAACACACGCACACCCACAAGCTTACACACACACATTCGCG
GCATGACAAGGACATCAAGATAAAGAAGAACTTAAAGAAGATATTTCCCAAAGCGCAAAAAGAACACACA
CACATTGCAAAACACAAACAACACACTAGCGTTTTGTACAATTCGTCAGCAACCTTATGTATTATTTTTT
AATTATGATGTAATTATAAACAAAGTGAAACAAAAATATGAAAACAAAAAGGAAAATCAAATCTGTCTTC
TCTTTCTCCCGCTCTCCTCGCTCTCTGCTGCTAACCTCGCCCTCTCCTCTCTCATCTTTTTGTCTGTCTC
TCTTCCACATTTTTGCCGGCCGGCAAAATAATAACCCACACACACTCACACTTGGCTGCAGTTTCGCGTG
CGATATTCACACACATTCAAGCATACAAGCATACATACATATGTATTTTTTTTTTATTTGTACACTTTTC
TAATTGCATGCGTATCGATTGATAAGTTTACGCCTGAAAATGTTAATTAAAATGTGAAAATGCAACTGAA
AAACTGATGAAATGAAACAACAACAAGCGAACAATTTGCTACATGTGTATTGTCTAACAACCGTTACTGC
AACGGTTGCTTCGGAAAAGGGTGAAGAGGAAGAGGGCACGAGGTCGACTAGAGCGGCCGCCGACGCGAGG
CTGGATGGCCTTCCCCATTATGATTCTTCTCGCTTCCGGCGGCATCGGGATG
